Addgene plasmid #49478: MR015-PHOX2BRightTALEN_NK
Purpose: Right TALEN for PHOX2B with NK
Depositing lab: Bruce Conklin. Depositing organization: J. David Gladstone Institutes. Publication: Isolation of single-base genome-edited human iPS cells without antibiotic selection. Miyaoka Y, Chan AH, Judge LM, Yoo J, Huang M, Nguyen TD, Lizarraga PP, So PL, Conklin BR. Nat Methods. 2014 Mar;11(3):291-3. doi: 10.1038/nmeth.2840. Epub 2014 Feb 9. PubMed 24509632.
Backbone
  Vector backbone: MR015
  Backbone manufacturer: Matthew Porteus
  Backbone size w/o insert (bp): 7053
  Total vector size (bp): 8549
  Vector type: Mammalian Expression, TALEN
  Selectable markers: Neomycin (select with G418)
Growth in bacteria
  Bacterial resistance: Ampicillin, 100 μg/mL
  Growth temperature: 37°C
  Growth strain: DH5alpha
  Copy number: High Copy
Gene/Insert
  Gene/Insert name: TALEN
  Species: TALEN
  Insert size (bp): 1496
  Cloning method: Restriction Enzyme; 5′ cloning site BsmBI (destroyed during cloning); 3′ cloning site BsmBI (destroyed during cloning)
  Sequencing primers: 5′ GTAACAGCGGTAGAGGCAGTG; 3′ CGTCCACCAAGACATGCCAAC
Terms and licenses: Academic/Nonprofit Terms; Industry Terms: Not Available to Industry
How to cite: MR015-PHOX2BRightTALEN_NK was a gift from Bruce Conklin (Addgene plasmid # 49478 ; http://n2t.net/addgene:49478 ; RRID:Addgene_49478)
