[The description below was written by a language model from this plasmid's Addgene catalogue record and pLannotate feature annotations shown in this document.]
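Description:
MR015-PHOX2BRightTALEN_NK is a mammalian expression plasmid encoding the right-hand half of a TALEN pair directed at the human PHOX2B locus. It is built on the MR015 TALEN backbone, into which a repeat array of about 1.5 kb was assembled through BsmBI sites that were destroyed during cloning, giving a total size of 8,549 bp. In bacteria it is maintained at high copy from a ColE1/pUC-type origin and selected with ampicillin through the AmpR (β-lactamase) gene. An f1 origin and remnants of lac regulatory elements are also carried over from the parent vector.

The nuclease open reading frame is driven by the CMV immediate-early enhancer and promoter, with a T7 promoter just upstream of the coding region, and it ends at a bovine growth hormone polyadenylation signal. The protein begins with a 3xFLAG epitope tag. This is followed by an N-terminal segment derived from the Xanthomonas TAL effector AvrBs3, the custom DNA-binding repeat region (which falls in the unannotated stretch between the two AvrBs3 fragments), a C-terminal AvrBs3-derived segment, and the FokI cleavage domain. "NK" in the name probably refers to the NK repeat-variable diresidue, which is used to recognise guanine, but the record does not explain the term or give the target sequence.

FokI cleaves as a dimer, so this construct is meant to be co-delivered with a matching left TALEN to make a double-strand break at PHOX2B. A separate SV40 promoter–neo–SV40 poly(A) cassette allows G418 selection in mammalian cells. The associated publication concerns isolating single-base genome-edited human iPS cells without antibiotic selection.
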