Features (pLannotate 1.2.2; 23 found; start..end, strand, type, name):
     28..80      -  misc_feature   bom (fragment): basis of mobility region from pBR322
    235..614     +  enhancer       CMV enhancer: human cytomegalovirus immediate early enhancer
    615..818     +  promoter       CMV promoter: human cytomegalovirus (CMV) immediate early promoter
    814..847     +  LTR            5' LTR (truncated) (fragment): truncated 5' long terminal repeat (LTR) from HIV-1
    863..881     +  promoter       T7 promoter: promoter for bacteriophage T7 RNA polymerase
    910..975     +  CDS            3xFLAG: three tandem FLAG® epitope tags, followed by an enterokinase cleavage site
   1027..1536    +  CDS            avrBs3 (fragment): AVRB3_XANEU - Experimental evidence at protein level: Swiss-Prot protein existence level 1. Avirulence protein. Acts as a transcription factor in C.annuum plants. In susceptible plants lacking the Bs3 resistance gene induces expression of a number of genes, including genes homologous to a family of auxin-induced genes, alpha-expansin genes, pectate lyase, anthocyanidin glucoside rhamnosyl transferase and at least one transcription factor, UPA20. Their expression leads to plant hypertrophy in mesophyll cells, probably mainly mediated by UPA20 (PubMed:17962565). In resistant plants induces the h
   3331..3537    +  CDS            avrBs3 (fragment): AVRB3_XANEU - Experimental evidence at protein level: Swiss-Prot protein existence level 1. Avirulence protein. Acts as a transcription factor in C.annuum plants. In susceptible plants lacking the Bs3 resistance gene induces expression of a number of genes, including genes homologous to a family of auxin-induced genes, alpha-expansin genes, pectate lyase, anthocyanidin glucoside rhamnosyl transferase and at least one transcription factor, UPA20. Their expression leads to plant hypertrophy in mesophyll cells, probably mainly mediated by UPA20 (PubMed:17962565). In resistant plants induces the h
   3526..4113    +  CDS            fokIR (fragment): T2F1_PLAOK - Also known as rfoKI. Experimental evidence at protein level: Swiss-Prot protein existence level 1. Recognizes the double-stranded sequence 5'-GGATG-3'/3'-CATCC- 5' and cleaves respectively 14 bases after G-1 and 13 bases before C-1. From Planomicrobium okeanokoites (Planococcus okeanokoites) (Flavobacterium okeanokoites).
   4149..4373    +  polyA_signal   bGH poly(A) signal: bovine growth hormone polyadenylation signal
   4377..4398    +  promoter       SV40 promoter (fragment): SV40 enhancer and early promoter
   4419..4847    +  rep_origin     f1 ori (sequence partly withheld): f1 bacteriophage origin of replication; arrow indicates direction of (+) strand synthesis
   4861..5190    +  promoter       SV40 promoter: SV40 enhancer and early promoter
   5257..6048    +  CDS            neo: KKA2_KLEPN - Also known as kan, nptII. Experimental evidence at protein level: Swiss-Prot protein existence level 1. Resistance to kanamycin, neomycin, paromomycin, ribostamycin, butirosin and gentamicin B. From Klebsiella pneumoniae.
   6072..6230    +  CDS            ble (fragment): BLE_KLEPN - Experimental evidence at protein level: Swiss-Prot protein existence level 1. Binding protein with a strong affinity to the bleomycin family of antibiotics. Binds to CL990; an antimitotic-antibiotic compound. From Klebsiella pneumoniae.
   6225..6346    +  polyA_signal   SV40 poly(A) signal: SV40 polyadenylation signal
   6419..6435    -  protein_bind   lac operator: The lac repressor binds to the lac operator to inhibit transcription in E. coli. This inhibition can be relieved by adding lactose or isopropyl-β-D-thiogalactopyranoside (IPTG). lac repressor encoded by lacI
   6443..6473    -  promoter       lac promoter: promoter for the E. coli lac operon
   6488..6509    -  protein_bind   CAP binding site: CAP binding activates transcription in the presence of cAMP. E. coli catabolite activator protein
   6522..6614    -  CDS            lacI (fragment): lac repressor; lacI; The lac repressor binds to the lac operator to inhibit transcription in E. coli. This inhibition can be relieved by adding lactose or isopropyl-β-D-thiogalactopyranoside (IPTG).
   6797..7382    -  rep_origin     ori: high-copy-number ColE1/pMB1/pBR322/pUC origin of replication
   7553..8413    -  CDS            AmpR: β-lactamase; bla; confers resistance to ampicillin, carbenicillin, and related antibiotics
   8414..8518    -  promoter       AmpR promoter: bla
>Addgene plasmid #49478 | MR015-PHOX2BRightTALEN_NK | depositor full sequence | sequence record 73768 | MR015-PHOX2BRightTALEN_NK sequence 8549 bps
GACGGATCGGGAGATCTCCCGATCCCCTATGGTGCACTCTCAGTACAATCTGCTCTGATGCCGCATAGTT
AAGCCAGTATCTGCTCCCTGCTTGTGTGTTGGAGGTCGCTGAGTAGTGCGCGAGCAAAATTTAAGCTACA
ACAAGGCAAGGCTTGACCGACAATTGCATGAAGAATCTGCTTAGGGTTAGGCGTTTTGCGCTGCTTCGCG
ATGTACGGGCCAGATATACGCGTTGACATTGATTATTGACTAGTTATTAATAGTAATCAATTACGGGGTC
ATTAGTTCATAGCCCATATATGGAGTTCCGCGTTACATAACTTACGGTAAATGGCCCGCCTGGCTGACCG
CCCAACGACCCCCGCCCATTGACGTCAATAATGACGTATGTTCCCATAGTAACGCCAATAGGGACTTTCC
ATTGACGTCAATGGGTGGAGTATTTACGGTAAACTGCCCACTTGGCAGTACATCAAGTGTATCATATGCC
AAGTACGCCCCCTATTGACGTCAATGACGGTAAATGGCCCGCCTGGCATTATGCCCAGTACATGACCTTA
TGGGACTTTCCTACTTGGCAGTACATCTACGTATTAGTCATCGCTATTACCATGGTGATGCGGTTTTGGC
AGTACATCAATGGGCGTGGATAGCGGTTTGACTCACGGGGATTTCCAAGTCTCCACCCCATTGACGTCAA
TGGGAGTTTGTTTTGGCACCAAAATCAACGGGACTTTCCAAAATGTCGTAACAACTCCGCCCCATTGACG
CAAATGGGCGGTAGGCGTGTACGGTGGGAGGTCTATATAAGCAGAGCTCTCTGGCTAACTAGAGAACCCA
CTGCTTACTGGCTTATCGAAATTAATACGACTCACTATAGGGAGACCCAAGCTGGCTAGCGCCACCATGG
ACTACAAAGACCATGACGGTGATTATAAAGATCATGACATCGATTACAAGGATGACGATGACAAGATGGC
CCCCAAGAAGAAGAGGAAGGTGGGCATTCACCGCGGGGTACCTATGGTGGACTTGAGGACACTCGGTTAT
TCGCAACAGCAACAGGAGAAAATCAAGCCTAAGGTCAGGAGCACCGTCGCGCAACACCACGAGGCGCTTG
TGGGGCATGGCTTCACTCATGCGCATATTGTCGCGCTTTCACAGCACCCTGCGGCGCTTGGGACGGTGGC
TGTCAAATACCAAGATATGATTGCGGCCCTGCCCGAAGCCACGCACGAGGCAATTGTAGGGGTCGGTAAA
CAGTGGTCGGGAGCGCGAGCACTTGAGGCGCTGCTGACTGTGGCGGGTGAGCTTAGGGGGCCTCCGCTCC
AGCTCGACACCGGGCAGCTGCTGAAGATCGCGAAGAGAGGGGGAGTAACAGCGGTAGAGGCAGTGCACGC
CTGGCGCAATGCGCTCACCGGTGCCCCCCTGAACCTGACCCCGGACCAAGTGGTGGCTATCGCCAGCCAC
GATGGCGGCAAGCAAGCGCTCGAAACGGTGCAGCGGCTGTTGCCGGTGCTGTGCCAGGACCATGGCCTGA
CCCCGGACCAAGTGGTGGCTATCGCCAGCAACAAGGGCGGCAAGCAAGCGCTCGAAACGGTGCAGCGGCT
GTTGCCGGTGCTGTGCCAGGACCATGGCCTGACCCCGGACCAAGTGGTGGCTATCGCCAGCAACATTGGC
GGCAAGCAAGCGCTCGAAACGGTGCAGCGGCTGTTGCCGGTGCTGTGCCAGGACCATGGCCTGACCCCGG
ACCAAGTGGTGGCTATCGCCAGCAACAAGGGCGGCAAGCAAGCGCTCGAAACGGTGCAGCGGCTGTTGCC
GGTGCTGTGCCAGGACCATGGCCTGACCCCGGACCAAGTGGTGGCTATCGCCAGCAACAAGGGCGGCAAG
CAAGCGCTCGAAACGGTGCAGCGGCTGTTGCCGGTGCTGTGCCAGGACCATGGCCTGACCCCGGACCAAG
TGGTGGCTATCGCCAGCAACGGTGGCGGCAAGCAAGCGCTCGAAACGGTGCAGCGGCTGTTGCCGGTGCT
GTGCCAGGACCATGGCCTGACCCCGGACCAAGTGGTGGCTATCGCCAGCAACAAGGGCGGCAAGCAAGCG
CTCGAAACGGTGCAGCGGCTGTTGCCGGTGCTGTGCCAGGACCATGGCCTGACCCCGGACCAAGTGGTGG
CTATCGCCAGCAACGGTGGCGGCAAGCAAGCGCTCGAAACGGTGCAGCGGCTGTTGCCGGTGCTGTGCCA
GGACCATGGCCTGACTCCGGACCAAGTGGTGGCTATCGCCAGCCACGATGGCGGCAAGCAAGCGCTCGAA
ACGGTGCAGCGGCTGTTGCCGGTGCTGTGCCAGGACCATGGCCTGACTCCGGACCAAGTGGTGGCTATCG
CCAGCCACGATGGCGGCAAGCAAGCGCTCGAAACGGTGCAGCGGCTGTTGCCGGTGCTGTGCCAGGACCA
TGGCCTGACCCCGGACCAAGTGGTGGCTATCGCCAGCAACATTGGCGGCAAGCAAGCGCTCGAAACGGTG
CAGCGGCTGTTGCCGGTGCTGTGCCAGGACCATGGCCTGACCCCGGACCAAGTGGTGGCTATCGCCAGCA
ACGGTGGCGGCAAGCAAGCGCTCGAAACGGTGCAGCGGCTGTTGCCGGTGCTGTGCCAGGACCATGGCCT
GACTCCGGACCAAGTGGTGGCTATCGCCAGCCACGATGGCGGCAAGCAAGCGCTCGAAACGGTGCAGCGG
CTGTTGCCGGTGCTGTGCCAGGACCATGGCCTGACTCCGGACCAAGTGGTGGCTATCGCCAGCCACGATG
GCGGCAAGCAAGCGCTCGAAACGGTGCAGCGGCTGTTGCCGGTGCTGTGCCAGGACCATGGCCTGACTCC
GGACCAAGTGGTGGCTATCGCCAGCCACGATGGCGGCAAGCAAGCGCTCGAAACGGTGCAGCGGCTGTTG
CCGGTGCTGTGCCAGGACCATGGCCTGACCCCGGACCAAGTGGTGGCTATCGCCAGCAACATTGGCGGCA
AGCAAGCGCTCGAAACGGTGCAGCGGCTGTTGCCGGTGCTGTGCCAGGACCATGGCCTGACCCCGGACCA
AGTGGTGGCTATCGCCAGCAACAAGGGCGGCAAGCAAGCGCTCGAAACGGTGCAGCGGCTGTTGCCGGTG
CTGTGCCAGGACCATGGCCTGACTCCGGACCAAGTGGTGGCTATCGCCAGCCACGATGGCGGCAAGCAAG
CGCTCGAAACGGTGCAGCGGCTGTTGCCGGTGCTGTGCCAGGACCATGGCCTGACCCCGGACCAAGTGGT
GGCTATCGCCAGCCACGATGGCGGCAAGCAAGCGCTCGAAAGCATTGTGGCCCAGCTGAGCCGGCCTGAT
CCGGCGTTGGCCGCGTTGACCAACGACCATCTGGTGGCGTTGGCATGTCTTGGTGGACGACCCGCGCTCG
ATGCAGTCAAAAAGGGTCTGCCTCATGCTCCCGCATTGATCAAAAGAACCAACCGGCGGATTCCCGAGAG
AACTTCCCATCGAGTCGCGGGATCCCAGCTGGTGAAGAGCGAGCTGGAGGAGAAGAAGTCCGAGCTGCGG
CACAAGCTGAAGTACGTGCCCCACGAGTACATCGAGCTGATCGAGATCGCCAGGAACAGCACCCAGGACC
GCATCCTGGAGATGAAGGTGATGGAGTTCTTCATGAAGGTGTACGGCTACAGGGGAAAGCACCTGGGCGG
AAGCAGAAAGCCTGACGGCGCCATCTATACAGTGGGCAGCCCCATCGATTACGGCGTGATCGTGGACACA
AAGGCCTACAGCGGCGGCTACAATCTGCCTATCGGCCAGGCCGACGAGATGCAGAGATACGTGGAGGAGA
ACCAGACCCGGAATAAGCACATCAACCCCAACGAGTGGTGGAAGGTGTACCCTAGCAGCGTGACCGAGTT
CAAGTTCCTGTTCGTGAGCGGCCACTTCAAGGGCAACTACAAGGCCCAGCTGACCAGGCTGAACCACATC
ACCAACCGCAATGGCGCCGTGCTGAGCGTGGAGGAGCTGCTGATCGGCGGCGAGATGATCAAAGCCGGCA
CCCTGACACTGGAGGAGGTGCGGCGCAAGTTCAACAACGGCGAGATCAACTTCTGATAACTTAAGTTTAA
ACCGCTGATCAGCCTCGACTGTGCCTTCTAGTTGCCAGCCATCTGTTGTTTGCCCCTCCCCCGTGCCTTC
CTTGACCCTGGAAGGTGCCACTCCCACTGTCCTTTCCTAATAAAATGAGGAAATTGCATCGCATTGTCTG
AGTAGGTGTCATTCTATTCTGGGGGGTGGGGTGGGGCAGGACAGCAAGGGGGAGGATTGGGAAGACAATA
GCAGGCATGCTGGGGATGCGGTGGGCTCTATGGCTTCTGAGGCGGAAAGAACCAGCTGGGGCTCTAGGGG
GTATCCCC
[124 nt withheld, positions 4419-4542]
C
[91 nt withheld, positions 4544-4634]
A
[49 nt withheld, positions 4636-4684]
CCTTTGACGTTGGAGTCCACGTTCTTT
[37 nt withheld, positions 4712-4748]
ACCCTATCTCGGTCTATTCTTTTGATTTATAAGGGATTTTGCCGATTTCGGCCTATTGGTTAAAAAATGA
GCTGATTTAACAAAAATTTAACGCGAATTAATTCTGTGGAATGTGTGTCAGTTAGGGTGTGGAAAGTCCC
CAGGCTCCCCAGCAGGCAGAAGTATGCAAAGCATGCATCTCAATTAGTCAGCAACCAGGTGTGGAAAGTC
CCCAGGCTCCCCAGCAGGCAGAAGTATGCAAAGCATGCATCTCAATTAGTCAGCAACCATAGTCCCGCCC
CTAACTCCGCCCATCCCGCCCCTAACTCCGCCCAGTTCCGCCCATTCTCCGCCCCATGGCTGACTAATTT
TTTTTATTTATGCAGAGGCCGAGGCCGCCTCTGCCTCTGAGCTATTCCAGAAGTAGTGAGGAGGCTTTTT
TGGAGGCCTAGGCTTTTGCAAAAAGCTCCCGGGAGCTTGTATATCCATTTTCGGATCTGATCAAGAGACA
GGATGAGGATCGTTTCGCATGATTGAACAAGATGGATTGCACGCAGGTTCTCCGGCCGCTTGGGTGGAGA
GGCTATTCGGCTATGACTGGGCACAACAGACAATCGGCTGCTCTGATGCCGCCGTGTTCCGGCTGTCAGC
GCAGGGGCGCCCGGTTCTTTTTGTCAAGACCGACCTGTCCGGTGCCCTGAATGAACTGCAGGACGAGGCA
GCGCGGCTATCGTGGCTGGCCACGACGGGCGTTCCTTGCGCAGCTGTGCTCGACGTTGTCACTGAAGCGG
GAAGGGACTGGCTGCTATTGGGCGAAGTGCCGGGGCAGGATCTCCTGTCATCTCACCTTGCTCCTGCCGA
GAAAGTATCCATCATGGCTGATGCAATGCGGCGGCTGCATACGCTTGATCCGGCTACCTGCCCATTCGAC
CACCAAGCGAAACATCGCATCGAGCGAGCACGTACTCGGATGGAAGCCGGTCTTGTCGATCAGGATGATC
TGGACGAAGAGCATCAGGGGCTCGCGCCAGCCGAACTGTTCGCCAGGCTCAAGGCGCGCATGCCCGACGG
CGAGGATCTCGTCGTGACCCATGGCGATGCCTGCTTGCCGAATATCATGGTGGAAAATGGCCGCTTTTCT
GGATTCATCGACTGTGGCCGGCTGGGTGTGGCGGACCGCTATCAGGACATAGCGTTGGCTACCCGTGATA
TTGCTGAAGAGCTTGGCGGCGAATGGGCTGACCGCTTCCTCGTGCTTTACGGTATCGCCGCTCCCGATTC
GCAGCGCATCGCCTTCTATCGCCTTCTTGACGAGTTCTTCTGAGCGGGACTCTGGGGTTCGAAATGACCG
ACCAAGCGACGCCCAACCTGCCATCACGAGATTTCGATTCCACCGCCGCCTTCTATGAAAGGTTGGGCTT
CGGAATCGTTTTCCGGGACGCCGGCTGGATGATCCTCCAGCGCGGGGATCTCATGCTGGAGTTCTTCGCC
CACCCCAACTTGTTTATTGCAGCTTATAATGGTTACAAATAAAGCAATAGCATCACAAATTTCACAAATA
AAGCATTTTTTTCACTGCATTCTAGTTGTGGTTTGTCCAAACTCATCAATGTATCTTATCATGTCTGTAT
ACCGTCGACCTCTAGCTAGAGCTTGGCGTAATCATGGTCATAGCTGTTTCCTGTGTGAAATTGTTATCCG
CTCACAATTCCACACAACATACGAGCCGGAAGCATAAAGTGTAAAGCCTGGGGTGCCTAATGAGTGAGCT
AACTCACATTAATTGCGTTGCGCTCACTGCCCGCTTTCCAGTCGGGAAACCTGTCGTGCCAGCTGCATTA
ATGAATCGGCCAACGCGCGGGGAGAGGCGGTTTGCGTATTGGGCGCTCTTCCGCTTCCTCGCTCACTGAC
TCGCTGCGCTCGGTCGTTCGGCTGCGGCGAGCGGTATCAGCTCACTCAAAGGCGGTAATACGGTTATCCA
CAGAATCAGGGGATAACGCAGGAAAGAACATGTGAGCAAAAGGCCAGCAAAAGGCCAGGAACCGTAAAAA
GGCCGCGTTGCTGGCGTTTTTCCATAGGCTCCGCCCCCCTGACGAGCATCACAAAAATCGACGCTCAAGT
CAGAGGTGGCGAAACCCGACAGGACTATAAAGATACCAGGCGTTTCCCCCTGGAAGCTCCCTCGTGCGCT
CTCCTGTTCCGACCCTGCCGCTTACCGGATACCTGTCCGCCTTTCTCCCTTCGGGAAGCGTGGCGCTTTC
TCATAGCTCACGCTGTAGGTATCTCAGTTCGGTGTAGGTCGTTCGCTCCAAGCTGGGCTGTGTGCACGAA
CCCCCCGTTCAGCCCGACCGCTGCGCCTTATCCGGTAACTATCGTCTTGAGTCCAACCCGGTAAGACACG
ACTTATCGCCACTGGCAGCAGCCACTGGTAACAGGATTAGCAGAGCGAGGTATGTAGGCGGTGCTACAGA
GTTCTTGAAGTGGTGGCCTAACTACGGCTACACTAGAAGAACAGTATTTGGTATCTGCGCTCTGCTGAAG
CCAGTTACCTTCGGAAAAAGAGTTGGTAGCTCTTGATCCGGCAAACAAACCACCGCTGGTAGCGGTTTTT
TTGTTTGCAAGCAGCAGATTACGCGCAGAAAAAAAGGATCTCAAGAAGATCCTTTGATCTTTTCTACGGG
GTCTGACGCTCAGTGGAACGAAAACTCACGTTAAGGGATTTTGGTCATGAGATTATCAAAAAGGATCTTC
ACCTAGATCCTTTTAAATTAAAAATGAAGTTTTAAATCAATCTAAAGTATATATGAGTAAACTTGGTCTG
ACAGTTACCAATGCTTAATCAGTGAGGCACCTATCTCAGCGATCTGTCTATTTCGTTCATCCATAGTTGC
CTGACTCCCCGTCGTGTAGATAACTACGATACGGGAGGGCTTACCATCTGGCCCCAGTGCTGCAATGATA
CCGCGAGACCCACGCTCACCGGCTCCAGATTTATCAGCAATAAACCAGCCAGCCGGAAGGGCCGAGCGCA
GAAGTGGTCCTGCAACTTTATCCGCCTCCATCCAGTCTATTAATTGTTGCCGGGAAGCTAGAGTAAGTAG
TTCGCCAGTTAATAGTTTGCGCAACGTTGTTGCCATTGCTACAGGCATCGTGGTGTCACGCTCGTCGTTT
GGTATGGCTTCATTCAGCTCCGGTTCCCAACGATCAAGGCGAGTTACATGATCCCCCATGTTGTGCAAAA
AAGCGGTTAGCTCCTTCGGTCCTCCGATCGTTGTCAGAAGTAAGTTGGCCGCAGTGTTATCACTCATGGT
TATGGCAGCACTGCATAATTCTCTTACTGTCATGCCATCCGTAAGATGCTTTTCTGTGACTGGTGAGTAC
TCAACCAAGTCATTCTGAGAATAGTGTATGCGGCGACCGAGTTGCTCTTGCCCGGCGTCAATACGGGATA
ATACCGCGCCACATAGCAGAACTTTAAAAGTGCTCATCATTGGAAAACGTTCTTCGGGGCGAAAACTCTC
AAGGATCTTACCGCTGTTGAGATCCAGTTCGATGTAACCCACTCGTGCACCCAACTGATCTTCAGCATCT
TTTACTTTCACCAGCGTTTCTGGGTGAGCAAAAACAGGAAGGCAAAATGCCGCAAAAAAGGGAATAAGGG
CGACACGGAAATGTTGAATACTCATACTCTTCCTTTTTCAATATTATTGAAGCATTTATCAGGGTTATTG
TCTCATGAGCGGATACATATTTGAATGTATTTAGAAAAATAAACAAATAGGGGTTCCGCGCACATTTCCC
CGAAAAGTGCCACCTGACGTC
