>Addgene plasmid #49478 | MR015-PHOX2BRightTALEN_NK | addgene partial sequence | sequence record 75708 | BGH-rev 5'-TAGAAGGCACAGTCGAGG-3'
GCCGTTGTTGAACTTGCGCCGCACCTCCTCCAGTGTCAGGGTGCCGGCTTTGATCATCTCGCCGCCGATC
AGCAGCTCCTCCACGCTCAGCACGGCGCCATTGCAGTTGGTGATGTGGTTCAGCCTGGTCAGCTGGGCCT
TGTAGTTGCCCTTGAAGTGGCCGCTCACGAACAGGAACTTGAACTCGGTCACGCTGCTAGGGTACACCTT
CCACCACTCGTTGGGGTTGATGTGCTTATTCCGGGTCTGGTTCTCCTCCACGTATCTCTGCATCTCGTCG
GCCTGGCCGATAGGCAGATTGTAGCCGCCGCTGTAGGCCTTTGTGTCCACGATCACGCCGTAATCGATGG
GGCTGCCCACTGTATAGATGGCGCCGTCAGGCTTTCTGCTTCCGCCCAGGTGCTTTCCCCTGTAGCCGTA
CACCTTCATGAAGAACTCCATCACCTTCATCTCCAGGATGCGGTCCTGGGTGCTGTTCCTGGCGATCTCG
ATCAGCTCGATGTACTCGTGGGGCACGTACTTCAGCTTGTGCCGCAGCTCGGACTTCTTCTCCTCCAGCT
CGCTCTTCACCAGCTGGGATCCCGCGACTCGATGGGAAGTTCTCTCGGGAATCCGCCGGTTGGTTCTTTT
GATCAATGCGGGAGCATGAGGCAGACCCTTTTTGACTGCATCGAGCGCGGGTCGTCCACCAAGACATGCC
AACGCCACCAGATGGTCGTTGGTCAACGCGGCCAACGCCGGATCAGGCCGGCTCAGCTGGGCCACAATGC
TTTCGAGCGCTTGCTTGCCGCC
