>Addgene plasmid #49478 | MR015-PHOX2BRightTALEN_NK | addgene partial sequence | sequence record 75717 | CMV-F 5'-CGCAAATGGGCGGTAGGCGTG-3'
AGCTCTCTGGCTAACTAGAGAACCCACTGCTTACTGGCTTATCGAAATTAATACGACTCACTATAGGGAG
ACCCAAGCTGGCTAGCGCCACCATGGACTACAAAGACCATGACGGTGATTATAAAGATCATGACATCGAT
TACAAGGATGACGATGACAAGATGGCCCCCAAGAAGAAGAGGAAGGTGGGCATTCACCGCGGGGTACCTA
TGGTGGACTTGAGGACACTCGGTTATTCGCAACAGCAACAGGAGAAAATCAAGCCTAAGGTCAGGAGCAC
CGTCGCGCAACACCACGAGGCGCTTGTGGGGCATGGCTTCACTCATGCGCATATTGTCGCGCTTTCACAG
CACCCTGCGGCGCTTGGGACGGTGGCTGTCAAATACCAAGATATGATTGCGGCCCTGCCCGAAGCCACGC
ACGAGGCAATTGTAGGGGTCGGTAAACAGTGGTCGGGAGCGCGAGCACTTGAGGCGCTGCTGACTGTGGC
GGGTGAGCTTAGGGGGCCTCCGCTCCAGCTCGACACCGGGCAGCTGCTGAAGATCGCGAAGAGAGGGGGA
GTAACAGCGGTAGAGGCAGTGCACGCCTGGCGCAATGCGCTCACCGGTGCCCCCCTGAACCTGACCCCGG
ACCAAGTGGTGGCTATCGCCAGCCACGATGGCGGCAAGCAAGCGCTCGAAACGGTGCAGCGGCTGTTGCC
GGTGCTGTGCCAGGACCATGGCCTGACCCCGGACCAAGTGGTGGCTATCGCCAGCAACAAGGGCGGCAAG
CAAGCGCTCGAAACGGTGCAGCGGCTGTTGCCGGTGCTGTGCCAGGACCATGGCCTGACCCCGGACCAAG
