>Addgene plasmid #49478 | MR015-PHOX2BRightTALEN_NK | addgene partial sequence | sequence record 75729 | JDS-TALEN-F 5'-TAGGGGTCGGTAAACAGTGG-3'
TGACTGTGGCGGGTGAGCTTAGGGGGCCTCCGCTCCAGCTCGACACCGGGCAGCTGCTGAAGATCGCGAA
GAGAGGGGGAGTAACAGCGGTAGAGGCAGTGCACGCCTGGCGCAATGCGCTCACCGGTGCCCCCCTGAAC
CTGACCCCGGACCAAGTGGTGGCTATCGCCAGCCACGATGGCGGCAAGCAAGCGCTCGAAACGGTGCAGC
GGCTGTTGCCGGTGCTGTGCCAGGACCATGGCCTGACCCCGGACCAAGTGGTGGCTATCGCCAGCAACAA
GGGCGGCAAGCAAGCGCTCGAAACGGTGCAGCGGCTGTTGCCGGTGCTGTGCCAGGACCATGGCCTGACC
CCGGACCAAGTGGTGGCTATCGCCAGCAACATTGGCGGCAAGCAAGCGCTCGAAACGGTGCAGCGGCTGT
TGCCGGTGCTGTGCCAGGACCATGGCCTGACCCCGGACCAAGTGGTGGCTATCGCCAGCAACAAGGGCGG
CAAGCAAGCGCTCGAAACGGTGCAGCGGCTGTTGCCGGTGCTGTGCCAGGACCATGGCCTGACCCCGGAC
CAAGTGGTGGCTATCGCCAGCAACAAGGGCGGCAAGCAAGCGCTCGAAACGGTGCAGCGGCTGTTGCCGG
TGCTGTGCCAGGACCATGGCCTGACCCCGGACCAAGTGGTGGCTATCGCCAGCAACGGTGGCGGCAAGCA
AGCGCTCGAAACGGTGCAGCGGCTGTTGCCGGTGCTGTGCCAGGACCATGGCCTGACCCCGGACCAAGTG
GTGGCTATCGCCAG
