>Addgene plasmid #49478 | MR015-PHOX2BRightTALEN_NK | addgene partial sequence | sequence record 75783 | TAL-R3 5'-cgccaccagatggtcgttgg-3'
GCTGGGCCACAATGCTTTCGAGCGCTTGCTTGCCGCCATCGTGGCTGGCGATAGCCACCACTTGGTCCGG
GGTCAGGCCATGGTCCTGGCACAGCACCGGCAACAGCCGCTGCACCGTTTCGAGCGCTTGCTTGCCGCCA
TCGTGGCTGGCGATAGCCACCACTTGGTCCGGAGTCAGGCCATGGTCCTGGCACAGCACCGGCAACAGCC
GCTGCACCGTTTCGAGCGCTTGCTTGCCGCCCTTGTTGCTGGCGATAGCCACCACTTGGTCCGGGGTCAG
GCCATGGTCCTGGCACAGCACCGGCAACAGCCGCTGCACCGTTTCGAGCGCTTGCTTGCCGCCAATGTTG
CTGGCGATAGCCACCACTTGGTCCGGGGTCAGGCCATGGTCCTGGCACAGCACCGGCAACAGCCGCTGCA
CCGTTTCGAGCGCTTGCTTGCCGCCATCGTGGCTGGCGATAGCCACCACTTGGTCCGGAGTCAGGCCATG
GTCCTGGCACAGCACCGGCAACAGCCGCTGCACCGTTTCGAGCGCTTGCTTGCCGCCATCGTGGCTGGCG
ATAGCCACCACTTGGTCCGGAGTCAGGCCATGGTCCTGGCACAGCACCGGCAACAGCCGCTGCACCGTTT
CGAGCGCTTGCTTGCCGCCATCGTGGCTGGCGATAGCCACCACTTGGTCCGGAGTCAGGCCATGGTCCTG
GCACAGCACCGGCAACAGCCGCTGCACCGTTTCGAGCGCTTGCTTGCCGCC
